Addgene plasmid #10822: pIRESneo-FLAG/HA Ago2 corrected
Depositing lab: Thomas Tuschl. Depositing organization: Rockefeller University. Publication: Human Argonaute2 mediates RNA cleavage targeted by miRNAs and siRNAs. Meister G, Landthaler M, Patkaniowska A, Dorsett Y, Teng G, Tuschl T. Mol Cell. 2004 Jul 23. 15(2):185-97. 10.1016/j.molcel.2004.07.007 PubMed 15260970.
Backbone
  Vector backbone: pIRESneo
  Backbone size w/o insert (bp): 5310
  Vector type: Mammalian Expression
  Selectable markers: Neomycin (select with G418)
Growth in bacteria
  Bacterial resistance: Ampicillin, 100 μg/mL
  Growth temperature: 37°C
  Growth strain: DH5alpha
  Copy number: High Copy
Gene/Insert
  Gene/Insert name: Argonaute 2
  Species: H. sapiens (human)
  Insert size (bp): 2580
  Mutation: 3 silent mutations in orf
  GenBank ID: NM_012154
  Entrez Gene: AGO2 (a.k.a. CASC7, EIF2C2, LESKRES, LINC00980, PPD, Q10)
  Tag / fusion protein: FLAG (N terminal on insert); HA (N terminal on insert)
  Cloning method: Restriction Enzyme; 5′ cloning site NotI (not destroyed); 3′ cloning site EcoRI (not destroyed)
  Sequencing primers: 5′ ggtaccgagctcggatcgat; 3′ agctgttggggtgagtactcc
Terms and licenses: Academic/Nonprofit Terms; Industry Terms: Not Available to Industry
How to cite: pIRESneo-FLAG/HA Ago2 corrected was a gift from Thomas Tuschl (Addgene plasmid # 10822 ; http://n2t.net/addgene:10822 ; RRID:Addgene_10822)
