[The description below was written by a language model from this plasmid's Addgene catalogue record and pLannotate feature annotations shown in this document.]
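Description:
pIRESneo-FLAG/HA Ago2 corrected is a mammalian expression plasmid built on the pIRESneo backbone that produces human Argonaute 2 (AGO2, also known as EIF2C2) with tandem FLAG and HA epitope tags at its N terminus. The full sequence is 7,890 nt. In bacteria it is maintained at high copy through a ColE1/pUC-type origin and selected with ampicillin via the β-lactamase gene and its own promoter. The roughly 2.6 kb AGO2 open reading frame was inserted between NotI and EcoRI sites, both of which remain intact, and the record notes three silent mutations in the coding sequence. The automated annotation detects a FLAG fragment just upstream of the AGO2 coding sequence. It does not call the HA tag separately, although the catalogue entry lists it.

Expression is driven by the human CMV immediate-early enhancer and promoter, and a T7 promoter lies upstream of the tagged insert. Downstream of AGO2 sit a chimeric intron, the EMCV internal ribosome entry site and the Tn5 neomycin phosphotransferase gene, followed by the bovine growth hormone polyadenylation signal. This arrangement yields a single bicistronic transcript. AGO2 is translated cap-dependently and the resistance marker from the IRES, so cells surviving G418 selection must transcribe the message that also encodes the tagged protein, which favours recovery of stable expressing lines.

AGO2 is the core guide-RNA-binding component of the RNA-induced silencing complex. The dual tag allows detection and affinity purification of AGO2-containing complexes, consistent with the associated study of RNA cleavage directed by miRNAs and siRNAs. A few short annotated fragments (an HIV-1 LTR piece, SV40 elements and lac-region remnants) appear to be backbone vestiges rather than functional parts.
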