Features (pLannotate 1.2.2; 20 found; start..end, strand, type, name):
     36..80      -  misc_feature   bom (fragment): basis of mobility region from pBR322
    235..614     +  enhancer       CMV enhancer: human cytomegalovirus immediate early enhancer
    615..818     +  promoter       CMV promoter: human cytomegalovirus (CMV) immediate early promoter
    814..847     +  LTR            5' LTR (truncated) (fragment): truncated 5' long terminal repeat (LTR) from HIV-1
    863..881     +  promoter       T7 promoter: promoter for bacteriophage T7 RNA polymerase
    933..953     +  CDS            FLAG (fragment): FLAG® epitope tag, followed by an enterokinase cleavage site
    990..3566    +  CDS            AGO2 (sequence partly withheld): AGO2_HUMAN - Also known as EIF2C2. Experimental evidence at protein level: Swiss-Prot protein existence level 1. Required for RNA-mediated gene silencing (RNAi) by the RNA- induced silencing complex (RISC). The 'minimal RISC' appears to include AGO2 bound to a short guide RNA such as a microRNA (miRNA) or short interfering RNA (siRNA). These guide RNAs direct RISC to complementary mRNAs that are targets for RISC-mediated gene silencing. The precise mechanism of gene silencing depends on the degree of complementarity between the miRNA or siRNA and its target. Binding of RISC to a perfectly comp
   3646..3875    +  intron         chimeric intron: chimera between introns from adenovirus and immunoglobulin heavy chain genes
   4044..4506    +  misc_feature   IRES: internal ribosome entry site (IRES) of the encephalomyocarditis virus (EMCV)
   4542..5345    +  CDS            NeoR/KanR: aminoglycoside phosphotransferase from Tn5; aph(3')-II (or nptII); confers resistance to neomycin, kanamycin, and G418 (Geneticin®)
   5383..5607    +  polyA_signal   bGH poly(A) signal: bovine growth hormone polyadenylation signal
   5611..5632    +  promoter       SV40 promoter (fragment): SV40 enhancer and early promoter
   5642..5693    +  polyA_signal   SV40 poly(A) signal (fragment): SV40 polyadenylation signal
   5757..5773    -  protein_bind   lac operator: The lac repressor binds to the lac operator to inhibit transcription in E. coli. This inhibition can be relieved by adding lactose or isopropyl-β-D-thiogalactopyranoside (IPTG). lac repressor encoded by lacI
   5781..5811    -  promoter       lac promoter: promoter for the E. coli lac operon
   5826..5847    -  protein_bind   CAP binding site: CAP binding activates transcription in the presence of cAMP. E. coli catabolite activator protein
   5860..5952    -  CDS            lacI (fragment): lac repressor; lacI; The lac repressor binds to the lac operator to inhibit transcription in E. coli. This inhibition can be relieved by adding lactose or isopropyl-β-D-thiogalactopyranoside (IPTG).
   6135..6723    -  rep_origin     ori: high-copy-number ColE1/pMB1/pBR322/pUC origin of replication
   6894..7754    -  CDS            AmpR: β-lactamase; bla; confers resistance to ampicillin, carbenicillin, and related antibiotics
   7755..7859    -  promoter       AmpR promoter: bla
>Addgene plasmid #10822 | pIRESneo-FLAG/HA Ago2 corrected | depositor full sequence | sequence record 6800 | Author sequence
GACGGATCGGGAGATCTCCCGATCCCCTATGGTCGACTCTCAGTACAATCTGCTCTGATGCCGCATAGTT
AAGCCAGTATCTGCTCCCTGCTTGTGTGTTGGAGGTCGCTGAGTAGTGCGCGAGCAAAATTTAAGCTACA
ACAAGGCAAGGCTTGACCGACAATTGCATGAAGAATCTGCTTAGGGTTAGGCGTTTTGCGCTGCTTCGCG
ATGTACGGGCCAGATATACGCGTTGACATTGATTATTGACTAGTTATTAATAGTAATCAATTACGGGGTC
ATTAGTTCATAGCCCATATATGGAGTTCCGCGTTACATAACTTACGGTAAATGGCCCGCCTGGCTGACCG
CCCAACGACCCCCGCCCATTGACGTCAATAATGACGTATGTTCCCATAGTAACGCCAATAGGGACTTTCC
ATTGACGTCAATGGGTGGACTATTTACGGTAAACTGCCCACTTGGCAGTACATCAAGTGTATCATATGCC
AAGTACGCCCCCTATTGACGTCAATGACGGTAAATGGCCCGCCTGGCATTATGCCCAGTACATGACCTTA
TGGGACTTTCCTACTTGGCAGTACATCTACGTATTAGTCATCGCTATTACCATGGTGATGCGGTTTTGGC
AGTACATCAATGGGCGTGGATAGCGGTTTGACTCACGGGGATTTCCAAGTCTCCACCCCATTGACGTCAA
TGGGAGTTTGTTTTGGCACCAAAATCAACGGGACTTTCCAAAATGTCGTAACAACTCCGCCCCATTGACG
CAAATGGGCGGTAGGCGTGTACGGTGGGAGGTCTATATAAGCAGAGCTCTCTGGCTAACTAGAGAACCCA
CTGCTTACTGGCTTATCGAAATTAATACGACTCACTATAGGGAGACCCAAGCTTGGTACCGAGCTCGGAT
CGATATCGCCGCCGCCATGGACTACAAGGACGACGATGACAAGTACCCTTATGACGTGCCCGATTACGCT
AGCGGCCGCATGTACTCGGGAGCCGGCCCCGCACTTGCACCTCCTGCGCCGCCGCCCCCCATCCAAGGAT
ATGCCTTCAAGCCTCCACCTAGACCCGACTTTGGGACCTCCGGGAGAACAATCAAATTACAGGCCAATTT
CTTCGAAATGGACATCCCCAAAATTGACATCTATCATTATGAATTGGATATCAAGCCAGAGAAGTGCCCG
AGGAGAGTTAACAGGGAAATCGTGGAACACATGGTCCAGCACTTTAAAACACAGATCTTTGGGGATCGGA
AGCCCGTGTTTGACGGCAGGAAGAATCTATACACAGCCATGCCCCTTCCGATTGGGAGGGACAAGGTGGA
GCTGGAGGTCACGCTGCCAGGAGAAGGCAAGGATCGCATCTTCAAGGTGTCCATCAAGTGGGTGTCCTGC
GTGAGCTTGCAGGCGTTACACGATGCACTTTCAGGGCGGCTGCCCAGCGTCCCTTTTGAGACGATCCAGG
CCCTGGACGTGGTCATGAGGCACTTGCCATCCATGAGGTACACCCCCGTGGGCCGCTCCTTCTTCACCGC
GTCCGAAGGCTGCTCTAACCCTCTTGGCGGGGGCCGAGAAGTGTGGTTTGGCTTCCATCAGTCCGTCCGG
CCTTCTCTCTGGAAAATGATGCTGAATATTGATGTGTCAGCAACAGCGTTTTACAAGGCACAGCCAGTAA
TCGAGTTTGTTTGTGAAGTTTTGGATTTTAAAAGTATTGAAGAACAACAAAAACCTCTGACAGATTCCCA
AAGGGTAAAGTTTACCAAAGAAATTAAAGGTCTAAAGGTGGAGATAACGCACTGTGGGCAGATGAAGAGG
AAGTACCGTGTCTGCAATGTGACCCGGCGGCCCGCCAGTCACCAAACATTCCCGCTGCAGCAGGAGAGCG
GGCAGACGGTGGAGTGCACGGTGGCCCAGTATTTCAAGGACAGGCACAAGTTGGTTCTGCGCTACCCCCA
CCTCCCATGTTTACAAGTCGGACAGGAGCAGAAACACACCTACCTTCCCCTGGAGGTCTGTAACATTGTG
GCAGGACAAAGATGTATTAAAAAATTAACGGACAATCAGACCTCAACCATGATCAGAGCGACTGCTAGGT
CGGCGCCCGATCGGCAAGAAGAGATTAGCAAATTGATGCGAAGTGCAAGTTTCAACACAGATCCATACGT
CCGTGAATTTGGAATCATGGTCAAAGATGAGATGACAGACGTGACTGGGCGGGTGCTGCAGCCGCCCTCC
ATCCTCTACGGGGGCAGGAATAAAGCTATTGCGACCCCTGTCCAGGGCGTCTGGGACATGCGGAAC
[405 nt withheld, positions 2307-2711]
AACAACATCCTGCTGCCCCAGGGCAGGCCGCCGGTGTTCCAGCAGCCCGTCATCTTTCTGGGAGCAGACG
TCACTCACCCCCCCGCCGGGGATGGGAAGAAGCCCTCCATTGCCGCCGTGGTGGGCAGCATGGACGCCCA
CCCCAATCGCTACTGCGCCACCGTGCGCGTGCAGCAGCACCGGCAGGAGATCATACAAGACCTGGCCGCC
ATGGTCCGCGAGCTCCTCATCCAGTTCTACAAGTCCACGCGCTTCAAGCCCACCCGCATCATCTTCTACC
GCGACGGTGTCTCTGAAGGCCAGTTCCAGCAGGTTCTCCACCACGAGTTGCTGGCCATCCGTGAGGCCTG
TATCAAGCTAGAAAAAGACTACCAGCCCGGGATCACCTTCATCGTGGTGCAGAAGAGGCACCACACCCGG
CTCTTCTGCACTGACAAGAACGAGCGGGTTGGGAAAAGTGGAAACATTCCAGCAGGCACGACTGTGGACA
CGAAAATCACCCACCCCACCGAGTTCGACTTCTACCTGTGTAGTCACGCTGGCATCCAGGGGACAAGCAG
GCCTTCGCACTATCACGTCCTCTGGGACGACAATCGTTTCTCCTCTGATGAGCTGCAGATCCTAACCTAC
CAGCTGTGTCACACCTACGTGCGCTGCACACGCTCCGTGTCCATCCCAGCGCCAGCATACTACGCTCACC
TGGTGGCCTTCCGGGCCAGGTACCACCTGGTGGATAAGGAACATGACAGTGCTGAAGGAAGCCATACCTC
TGGGCAGAGTAACGGGCGAGACCACCAAGCACTGGCCAAGGCGGTCCAGGTTCACCAAGACACTCTGCGC
ACCATGTACTTTGCTTGAGAATTCAGTGGATCCACTAGTAACGGCCGCCAGTGTGCTGGAATTAATTCGC
TGTCTGCGAGGGCCAGCTGTTGGGGTGAGTACTCCCTCTCAAAAGCGGGCATGACTTCTGCGCTAAGATT
GTCAGTTTCCAAAAACGAGGAGGATTTGATATTCACCTGGCCCGCGGTGATGCCTTTGAGGGTGGCCGCG
TCCATCTGGTCAGAAAAGACAATCTTTTTGTTGTCAAGCTTGAGGTGTGGCAGGCTTGAGATCTGGCCAT
ACACTTGAGTGACAATGACATCCACTTTGCCTTTCTCTCCACAGGTGTCCACTCCCAGGTCCAACTGCAG
GTCGAGCATGCATCTAGGGCGGCCAATTCCGCCCCTCTCCCTCCCCCCCCCCTAACGTTACTGGCCGAAG
CCGCTTGGAATAAGGCCGGTGTGCGTTTGTCTATATGTGATTTTCCACCATATTGCCGTCTTTTGGCAAT
GTGAGGGCCCGGAAACCTGGCCCTGTCTTCTTGACGAGCATTCCTAGGGGTCTTTCCCCTCTCGCCAAAG
GAATGCAAGGTCTGTTGAATGTCGTGAAGGAAGCAGTTCCTCTGGAAGCTTCTTGAAGACAAACAACGTC
TGTAGCGACCCTTTGCAGGCAGCGGAACCCCCCACCTGGCGACAGGTGCCTCTGCGGCCAAAAGCCACGT
GTATAAGATACACCTGCAAAGGCGGCACAACCCCAGTGCCACGTTGTGAGTTGGATAGTTGTGGAAAGAG
TCAAATGGCTCTCCTCAAGCGTATTCAACAAGGGGCTGAAGGATGCCCAGAAGGTACCCCATTGTATGGG
ATCTGATCTGGGGCCTCGGTGCACATGCTTTACATGTGTTTAGTCGAGGTTAAAAAAACGTCTAGGCCCC
CCGAACCACGGGGACGTGGTTTTCCTTTGAAAAACACGATGATAAGCTTGCCACAACCCGGGATAATTCC
TGCAGCCAATATGGGATCGGCCATTGAACAAGATGGATTGCACGCAGGTTCTCCGGCCGCTTGGGTGGAG
AGGCTATTCGGCTATGACTGGGCACAACAGACAATCGGCTGCTCTGATGCCGCCGTGTTCCGGCTGTCAG
CGCAGGGGCGCCCGGTTCTTTTTGTCAAGACCGACCTGTCCGGTGCCCTGAATGAACTGCAGGACGAGGC
AGCGCGGCTATCGTGGCTGGCCACGACGGGCGTTCCTTGCGCAGCTGTGCTCGACGTTGTCACTGAAGCG
GGAAGGGACTGGCTGCTATTGGGCGAAGTGCCGGGGCAGGATCTCCTGTCATCTCACCTTGCTCCTGCCG
AGAAAGTATCCATCATGGCTGATGCAATGCGGCGGCTGCATACGCTTGATCCGGCTACCTGCCCATTCGA
CCACCAAGCGAAACATCGCATCGAGCGAGCACGTACTCGGATGGAAGCCGGTCTTGTCGATCAGGATGAT
CTGGACGAAGAGCATCAGGGGCTCGCGCCAGCCGAACTGTTCGCCAGGCTCAAGGCGCGCATGCCCGACG
GCGATGATCTCGTCGTGACCCATGGCGATGCCTGCTTGCCGAATATCATGGTGGAAAATGGCCGCTTTTC
TGGATTCATCGACTGTGGCCGGCTGGGTGTGGCGGACCGCTATCAGGACATAGCGTTGGCTACCCGTGAT
ATTGCTGAAGAGCTTGGCGGCGAATGGGCTGACCGCTTCCTCGTGCTTTACGGTATCGCCGCTCCCGATT
CGCAGCGCATCGCCTTCTATCGCCTTCTTGACGAGTTCTTCTGAGGGGATCAATTCTCTAGAGCTCGCTG
ATCAGCCTCGACTGTGCCTTCTAGTTGCCAGCCATCTGTTGTTTGCCCCTCCCCCGTGCCTTCCTTGACC
CTGGAAGGTGCCACTCCCACTGTCCTTTCCTAATAAAATGAGGAAATTGCATCGCATTGTCTGAGTAGGT
GTCATTCTATTCTGGGGGGTGGGGTGGGGCAGGACAGCAAGGGGGAGGATTGGGAAGACAATAGCAGGCA
TGCTGGGGATGCGGTGGGCTCTATGGCTTCTGAGGCGGAAAGAACCAGCTGGGGCTCGAGTGCATTCTAG
TTGTGGTTTGTCCAAACTCATCAATGTATCTTATCATGTCTGTATACCGTCGACCTCTAGCTAGAGCTTG
GCGTAATCATGGTCATAGCTGTTTCCTGTGTGAAATTGTTATCCGCTCACAATTCCACACAACATACGAG
CCGGAAGCATAAAGTGTAAAGCCTGGGGTGCCTAATGAGTGAGCTAACTCACATTAATTGCGTTGCGCTC
ACTGCCCGCTTTCCAGTCGGGAAACCTGTCGTGCCAGCTGCATTAATGAATCGGCCAACGCGCGGGGAGA
GGCGGTTTGCGTATTGGGCGCTCTTCCGCTTCCTCGCTCACTGACTCGCTGCGCTCGGTCGTTCGGCTGC
GGCGAGCGGTATCAGCTCACTCAAAGGCGGTAATACGGTTATCCACAGAATCAGGGGATAACGCAGGAAA
GAACATGTGAGCAAAAGGCCAGCAAAAGGCCAGGAACCGTAAAAAGGCCGCGTTGCTGGCGTTTTTCCAT
AGGCTCCGCCCCCCTGACGAGCATCACAAAAATCGACGCTCAAGTCAGAGGTGGCGAAACCCGACAGGAC
TATAAAGATACCAGGCGTTTCCCCCTGGAAGCTCCCTCGTGCGCTCTCCTGTTCCGACCCTGCCGCTTAC
CGGATACCTGTCCGCCTTTCTCCCTTCGGGAAGCGTGGCGCTTTCTCAATGCTCACGCTGTAGGTATCTC
AGTTCGGTGTAGGTCGTTCGCTCCAAGCTGGGCTGTGTGCACGAACCCCCCGTTCAGCCCGACCGCTGCG
CCTTATCCGGTAACTATCGTCTTGAGTCCAACCCGGTAAGACACGACTTATCGCCACTGGCAGCAGCCAC
TGGTAACAGGATTAGCAGAGCGAGGTATGTAGGCGGTGCTACAGAGTTCTTGAAGTGGTGGCCTAACTAC
GGCTACACTAGAAGGACAGTATTTGGTATCTGCGCTCTGCTGAAGCCAGTTACCTTCGGAAAAAGAGTTG
GTAGCTCTTGATCCGGCAAACAAACCACCGCTGGTAGCGGTGGTTTTTTTGTTTGCAAGCAGCAGATTAC
GCGCAGAAAAAAAGGATCTCAAGAAGATCCTTTGATCTTTTCTACGGGGTCTGACGCTCAGTGGAACGAA
AACTCACGTTAAGGGATTTTGGTCATGAGATTATCAAAAAGGATCTTCACCTAGATCCTTTTAAATTAAA
AATGAAGTTTTAAATCAATCTAAAGTATATATGAGTAAACTTGGTCTGACAGTTACCAATGCTTAATCAG
TGAGGCACCTATCTCAGCGATCTGTCTATTTCGTTCATCCATAGTTGCCTGACTCCCCGTCGTGTAGATA
ACTACGATACGGGAGGGCTTACCATCTGGCCCCAGTGCTGCAATGATACCGCGAGACCCACGCTCACCGG
CTCCAGATTTATCAGCAATAAACCAGCCAGCCGGAAGGGCCGAGCGCAGAAGTGGTCCTGCAACTTTATC
CGCCTCCATCCAGTCTATTAATTGTTGCCGGGAAGCTAGAGTAAGTAGTTCGCCAGTTAATAGTTTGCGC
AACGTTGTTGCCATTGCTACAGGCATCGTGGTGTCACGCTCGTCGTTTGGTATGGCTTCATTCAGCTCCG
GTTCCCAACGATCAAGGCGAGTTACATGATCCCCCATGTTGTGCAAAAAAGCGGTTAGCTCCTTCGGTCC
TCCGATCGTTGTCAGAAGTAAGTTGGCCGCAGTGTTATCACTCATGGTTATGGCAGCACTGCATAATTCT
CTTACTGTCATGCCATCCGTAAGATGCTTTTCTGTGACTGGTGAGTACTCAACCAAGTCATTCTGAGAAT
AGTGTATGCGGCGACCGAGTTGCTCTTGCCCGGCGTCAATACGGGATAATACCGCGCCACATAGCAGAAC
TTTAAAAGTGCTCATCATTGGAAAACGTTCTTCGGGGCGAAAACTCTCAAGGATCTTACCGCTGTTGAGA
TCCAGTTCGATGTAACCCACTCGTGCACCCAACTGATCTTCAGCATCTTTTACTTTCACCAGCGTTTCTG
GGTGAGCAAAAACAGGAAGGCAAAATGCCGCAAAAAAGGGAATAAGGGCGACACGGAAATGTTGAATACT
CATACTCTTCCTTTTTCAATATTATTGAAGCATTTATCAGGGTTATTGTCTCATGAGCGGATACATATTT
GAATGTATTTAGAAAAATAAACAAATAGGGGTTCCGCGCACATTTCCCCGAAAAGTGCCACCTGACGTC
