>Addgene plasmid #10822 | pIRESneo-FLAG/HA Ago2 corrected | addgene partial sequence | sequence record 55293 | Addgene pilot full sequence
GACGATCCAGGCCCTGGACGTGGTCATGAGGCACTTGCCATCCATGAGGTACACCCCCGTGGGCCGCTCC
TTCTTCACCGCGTCCGAAGGCTGCTCTAACCCTCTTGGCGGGGGCCGAGAAGTGTGGTTTGGCTTCCATC
AGTCCGTCCGGCCTTCTCTCTGGAAAATGATGCTGAATATTGATGTGTCAGCAACAGCGTTTTACAAGGC
ACAGCCAGTAATCGAGTTTGTTTGTGAAGTTTTGGATTTTAAAAGTATTGAAGAACAACAAAAACCTCTG
ACAGATTCCCAAAGGGTAAAGTTTACCAAAGAAATTAAAGGTCTAAAGGTGGAGATAACGCACTGTGGGC
AGATGAAGAGGAAGTACCGTGTCTGCAATGTGACCCGGCGGCCCGCCAGTCACCAAACATTCCCGCTGCA
GCAGGAGAGCGGGCAGACGGTGGAGTGCACGGTGGCCCAGTATTTCAAGGACAGGCACAAGTTGGTTCTG
CGCTACCCCCACCTCCCATGTTTACAAGTCGGACAGGAGCAGAAACACACCTACCTTCCCCTGGAGGTCT
GTAACATTGTGGCAGGACAAAGATGTATTAAAAAATTAACGGACAATCAGACCTCAACCATGATCAGAGC
GACTGCTAGGTCGGCGCCCGATCGGCAAGAAGAGATTAGCAAATTGATGCGAAGTGCAAGTTTCAACACA
GATCCATACGTCCGTGAATTTGGAATCATGGTCAAAGATGAGATGACAGACGTGACTGGGCGGGTGCTGC
AGCCGCCCTCCATCCTCTACGGGGGCAGGAATAAAGCTATTGCGACCCCTGTCCAGGGCGTCTGGGACAT
GCGGAAC
[405 nt withheld, positions 848-1252]
AACAACATCCTGCTGCCCCAGGGCAGGCCGCCGGTGTTCCAGCAGCCCGTCATCTTTCTGGGAGCAGACG
TCACTCACCCCCCCGCCGGGGATGGGAAGAAGCCCTCCATTGCCGCCGTGGTGGGCAGCATGGACGCCCA
CCCCAATCGCTACTGCGCCACCGTGCGCGTGCAGCAGCACCGGCAGGAGATCATACAAGACCTGGCCGCC
ATGGTCCGCGAGCTCCTCATCCAGTTCTACAAGTCCACGCGCTTCAAGCCCACCCGCATCATCTTCTACC
GCGACGGTGTCTCTGAAGGCCAGTTCCAGCAGGTTCTCCACCACGAGTTGCTGGCCATCCGTGAGGCCTG
TATCAAGCTAGAAAAAGACTACCAGCCCGGGATCACCTTCATCGTGGTGCAGAAGAGGCACCACACCCGG
CTCTTCTGCACTGACAAGAACGAGCGGGTTGGGAAAAGTGGAAACATTCCAGCAGGCACGACTGTGGACA
CGAAAATCACCCACCCCACCGAGTTCGACTTCTACCTGTGTAGTCACGCTGGCATCCAGGGGACAAGCAG
GCCTTCGCACTATCACGTCCTCTGGGACGACAATCGTTTCTCCTCTGATGAGCTGCAGATCCTAACCTAC
CAGCTGTGTCACACCTACGTGCGCTGCACACGCTCCGTGTCCATCCCAGCGCCAGCATACTACGCTCACC
TGGTGGCCTTCCGGGCCAGGTACCACCTGGTGGATAAGGAACATGACAGTGCTGAAGGAAGCCATACCTC
TGGGCAGAGTAACGGGCGAGACCACCAAGCACTGGCCAAGGCGGTCCAGGTTCACCAAGACACTCTGCGC
ACCATGTACTTTGCTTGACGGAATTCAGTGGATCCACTAGTAACGGCCGCCAGTGTGCTGGAATTAATTC
GCTGTCTGCGAGGGCCAGCTGTTGGGGTGAGTACTCCCTCTCAAAAGCGGGCATGACTTCTGCGCTAAGA
TTGTCAGTTTCCAAAAACGAGGAGGATTTGATATTCACCTGGCCCGCGGTGATGCCTTTGAGGGTGGCCG
CGTCCATCTGGTCAGAAAAGACAATCTTTTTGTTGTCAAGCTTGAGGTGTGGCAGGCTTGAGATCTGGCC
ATACACTTGAGTGACAATGACATCCACTTTGCCTTTCTCTCCACAGGTGTCCACTCCCAGGTCCAACTGC
AGGTCGAGCATGCATCTAGGGCGGCCAATTCCGCCCCTCCTCCCCCCCCCCCTCCTCCCCTCCCCCCCCC
TAACGTTACTGGCCGAAGCCGCTTGGAATAAGGCCGGTGTGCGTTTGTCTATATGTTATTTTCCACCATA
TTGCCGTCTTTTGGCAATGTGAGGGCCCGGAAACCTGGCCCTGTCTTCTTGACGAGCATTCCTAGGGGTC
TTTCCCCTCTCGCCAAAGGAATGCAAGGTCTGTTGAATGTCGTGAAGGAAGCAGTTCCTCTGGAAGCTTC
TTGAAGACAAACAACGTCTGTAGCGACCCTTTGCAGGCAGCGGAACCCCCCACCTGGCGACAGGTGCCTC
TGCGGCCAAAAGCCACGTGTATAAGATACACCTGCAAAGGCGGCACAACCCCAGTGCCACGTTGTGAGTT
GGATAGTTGTGGAAAGAGTCAAATGGCTCTCCTCAAGCGTATTCAACAAGGGGCTGAAGGATGCCCAGAA
GGTACCCCATTGTATGGGATCTGATCTGGGGCCTCGGTGCACATGCTTTACATGTGTTTAGTCGAGGTTA
AAAAAACGTCTAGGCCCCCCGAACCACGGGGACGTGGTTTTCCTTTGAAAAACACGATGATAAGCTTGCC
ACAACCCGGGATAATTCCTGCAGCCAATATGGGATCGGCCATTGAACAAGATGGATTGCACGCAGGTTCT
CCGGCCGCTTGGGTGGAGAGGCTATTCGGCTATGACTGGGCACAACAGACAATCGGCTGCTCTGATGCCG
CCGTGTTCCGGCTGTCAGCGCAGGGGCGCCCGGTTCTTTTTGTCAAGACCGACCTGTCCGGTGCCCTGAA
TGAACTGCAGGACGAGGCAGCGCGGCTATCGTGGCTGGCCACGACGGGCGTTCCTTGCGCAGCTGTGCTC
GACGTTGTCACTGAAGCGGGAAGGGACTGGCTGCTATTGGGCGAAGTGCCGGGGCAGGATCTCCTGTCAT
CTCACCTTGCTCCTGCCGAGAAAGTATCCATCATGGCTGATGCAATGCGGCGGCTGCATACGCTTGATCC
GGCTACCTGCCCATTCGACCACCAAGCGAAACATCGCATCGAGCGAGCACGTACTCGGATGGAAGCCGGT
CTTGTCGATCAGGATGATCTGGACGAAGAGCATCAGGGGCTCGCGCCAGCCGAACTGTTCGCCAGGCTCA
AGGCGCGCATGCCCGACGGCGATGATCTCGTCGTGACCCATGGCGATGCCTGCTTGCCGAATATCATGGT
GGAAAATGGCCGCTTTTCTGGATTCATCGACTGTGGCCGGCTGGGTGTGGCGGACCGCTATCAGGACATA
GCGTTGGCTACCCGTGATATTGCTGAAGAGCTTGGCGGCGAATGGGCTGACCGCTTCCTCGTGCTTTACG
GTATCGCCGCTCCCGATTCGCAGCGCATCGCCTTCTATCGCCTTCTTGACGAGTTCTTCTGAGGGGATCA
ATTCTCTAGAGCTCGCTGATCAGCCTCGACTGTGCCTTCTAGTTGCCAGCCATCTGTTGTTTGCCCCTCC
CCCGTGCCTTCCTTGACCCTGGAAGGTGCCACTCCCACTGTCCTTTCCTAATAAAATGAGGAAATTGCAT
CGCATTGTCTGAGTAGGTGTCATTCTATTCTGGGGGGTGGGGTGGGGCAGGACAGCAAGGGGGAGGATTG
GGAAGACAATAGCAGGCATGCTGGGGATGCGGTGGGCTCTATGGCTTCTGAGGCGGAAAGAACCAGCTGG
GGCTCGAGTGCATTCTAGTTGTGGTTTGTCCAAACTCATCAATGTATCTTATCATGTCTGTATACCGTCG
ACCTCTAGCTAGAGCTTGGCGTAATCATGGTCATAGCTGTTTCCTGTGTGAAATTGTTATCCGCTCACAA
TTCCACACAACATACGAGCCGGAAGCATAAAGTGTAAAGCCTGGGGTGCCTAATGAGTGAGCTAACTCAC
ATTAATTGCGTTGCGCTCACTGCCCGCTTTCCAGTCGGGAAACCTGTCGTGCCAGCTGCATTAATGAATC
GGCCAACGCGCGGGGAGAGGCGGTTTGCGTATTGGGCGCTCTTCCGCTTCCTCGCTCACTGACTCGCTGC
GCTCGGTCGTTCGGCTGCGGCGAGCGGTATCAGCTCACTCAAAGGCGGTAATACGGTTATCCACAGAATC
AGGGGATAACGCAGGAAAGAACATGTGAGCAAAAGGCCAGCAAAAGGCCAGGAACCGTAAAAAGGCCGCG
TTGCTGGCGTTTTTCCATAGGCTCCGCCCCCCTGACGAGCATCACAAAAATCGACGCTCAAGTCAGAGGT
GGCGAAACCCGACAGGACTATAAAGATACCAGGCGTTTCCCCCTGGAAGCTCCCTCGTGCGCTCTCCTGT
TCCGACCCTGCCGCTTACCGGATACCTGTCCGCCTTTCTCCCTTCGGGAAGCGTGGCGCTTTCTCATAGC
TCACGCTGTAGGTATCTCAGTTCGGTGTAGGTCGTTCGCTCCAAGCTGGGCTGTGTGCACGAACCCCCCG
TTCAGCCCGACCGCTGCGCCTTATCCGGTAACTATCGTCTTGAGTCCAACCCGGTAAGACACGACTTATC
GCCACTGGCAGCAGCCACTGGTAACAGGATTAGCAGAGCGAGGTATGTAGGCGGTGCTACAGAGTTCTTG
AAGTGGTGGCCTAACTACGGCTACACTAGAAGAACAGTATTTGGTATCTGCGCTCTGCTGAAGCCAGTTA
CCTTCGGAAAAAGAGTTGGTAGCTCTTGATCCGGCAAACAAACCACCGCTGGTAGCGGTGGTTTTTTTGT
TTGCAAGCAGCAGATTACGCGCAGAAAAAAAGGATCTCAAGAAGATCCTTTGATCTTTTCTACGGGGTCT
GACGCTCAGTGGAACGAAAACTCACGTTAAGGGATTTTGGTCATGAGATTATCAAAAAGGATCTTCACCT
AGATCCTTTTAAATTAAAAATGAAGTTTTAAATCAATCTAAAGTATATATGAGTAAACTTGGTCTGACAG
TTACCAATGCTTAATCAGTGAGGCACCTATCTCAGCGATCTGTCTATTTCGTTCATCCATAGTTGCCTGA
CTCCCCGTCGTGTAGATAACTACGATACGGGAGGGCTTACCATCTGGCCCCAGTGCTGCAATGATACCGC
GAGACCCACGCTCACCGGCTCCAGATTTATCAGCAATAAACCAGCCAGCCGGAAGGGCCGAGCGCAGAAG
TGGTCCTGCAACTTTATCCGCCTCCATCCAGTCTATTAATTGTTGCCGGGAAGCTAGAGTAAGTAGTTCG
CCAGTTAATAGTTTGCGCAACGTTGTTGCCATTGCTACAGGCATCGTGGTGTCACGCTCGTCGTTTGGTA
TGGCTTCATTCAGCTCCGGTTCCCAACGATCAAGGCGAGTTACATGATCCCCCATGTTGTGCAAAAAAGC
GGTTAGCTCCTTCGGTCCTCCGATCGTTGTCAGAAGTAAGTTGGCCGCAGTGTTATCACTCATGGTTATG
GCAGCACTGCATAATTCTCTTACTGTCATGCCATCCGTAAGATGCTTTTCTGTGACTGGTGAGTACTCAA
CCAAGTCATTCTGAGAATAGTGTATGCGGCGACCGAGTTGCTCTTGCCCGGCGTCAATACGGGATAATAC
CGCGCCACATAGCAGAACTTTAAAAGTGCTCATCATTGGAAAACGTTCTTCGGGGCGAAAACTCTCAAGG
ATCTTACCGCTGTTGAGATCCAGTTCGATGTAACCCACTCGTGCACCCAACTGATCTTCAGCATCTTTTA
CTTTCACCAGCGTTTCTGGGTGAGCAAAAACAGGAAGGCAAAATGCCGCAAAAAAGGGAATAAGGGCGAC
ACGGAAATGTTGAATACTCATACTCTTCCTTTTTCAATATTATTGAAGCATTTATCAGGGTTATTGTCTC
ATGAGCGGATACATATTTGAATGTATTTAGAAAAATAAACAAATAGGGGTTCCGCGCACATTTCCCCGAA
AAGTGCCACCTGACGTCGACGGATCGGGAGATCTCCCGATCCCCTATGGTGCACTCTCAGTACAATCTGC
TCTGATGCCGCATAGTTAAGCCAGTATCTGCTCCCTGCTTGTGTGTTGGAGGTCGCTGAGTAGTGCGCGA
GCAAAATTTAAGCTACAACAAGGCAAGGCTTGACCGACAATTGCATGAAGAATCTGCTTAGGGTTAGGCG
TTTTGCGCTGCTTCGCGATGTACGGGCCAGATATACGCGTTGACATTGATTATTGACTAGTTATTAATAG
TAATCAATTACGGGGTCATTAGTTCATAGCCCATATATGGAGTTCCGCGTTACATAACTTACGGTAAATG
GCCCGCCTGGCTGACCGCCCAACGACCCCCGCCCATTGACGTCAATAATGACGTATGTTCCCATAGTAAC
GCCAATAGGGACTTTCCATTGACGTCAATGGGTGGAGTATTTACGGTAAACTGCCCACTTGGCAGTACAT
CAAGTGTATCATATGCCAAGTACGCCCCCTATTGACGTCAATGACGGTAAATGGCCCGCCTGGCATTATG
CCCAGTACATGACCTTATGGGACTTTCCTACTTGGCAGTACATCTACGTATTAGTCATCGCTATTACCAT
GGTGATGCGGTTTTGGCAGTACATCAATGGGCGTGGATAGCGGTTTGACTCACGGGGATTTCCAAGTCTC
CACCCCATTGACGTCAATGGGAGTTTGTTTTGGCACCAAAATCAACGGGACTTTCCAAAATGTCGTAACA
ACTCCGCCCCATTGACGCAAATGGGCGGTAGGCGTGTACGGTGGGAGGTCTATATAAGCAGAGCTCTCTG
GCTAACTAGAGAACCCACTGCTTACTGGCTTATCGAAATTAATACGACTCACTATAGGGAGACCCAAGCT
TGGTACCGAGCTCGGATCGATATCGCCGGCCGCCATGGACTACAAGGACGACGATGACAAGTACCCTTAT
GACGTGCCCGATTACGCTAGCGGCCGCATGTACTCGGGAGCCGGCCCCGCACTTGCACCTCCTGCGCCGC
CGCCCCCCATCCAAGGATATGCCTTCAAGCCTCCACCTAGACCCGACTTTGGGACCTCCGGGAGAACAAT
CAAATTACAGGCCAATTTCTTCGAAATGGACATCCCCAAAATTGACATCTATCATTATGAATTGGATATC
AAGCCAGAGAAGTGCCCGAGGAGAGTTAACAGGGAAATCGTGGAACACATGGTCCAGCACTTTAAAACAC
AGATCTTTGGGGATCGGAAGCCCGTGTTTGACGGCAGGAAGAATCTATACACAGCCATGCCCCTTCCGAT
TGGGAGGGACAAGGTGGAGCTGGAGGTCACGCTGCCAGGAGAAGGCAAGGATCGCATCTTCAAGGTGTCC
ATCAAGTGGGTGTCCTGCGTGAGCTTGCAGGCGTTACACGATGCACTTTCAGGGCGGCTGCCCAGCGTCC
CTTTTGA
