>Addgene plasmid #10822 | pIRESneo-FLAG/HA Ago2 corrected | addgene partial sequence | sequence record 97848 | CMV-F 5'-CGCAAATGGGCGGTAGGCGTG-3'
CTATATAAGCAGAGCTCTCTGGCTAACTAGAGAACCCACTGCTTACTGGCTTATCGAAATTAATACGACT
CACTATAGGGAGACCCAAGCTTGGTACCGAGCTCGGATCGATATCGCCGGCCGCCATGGACTACAAGGAC
GACGATGACAAGTACCCTTATGACGTGCCCGATTACGCTAGCGGCCGCATGTACTCGGGAGCCGGCCCCG
CACTTGCACCTCCTGCGCCGCCGCCCCCCATCCAAGGATATGCCTTCAAGCCTCCACCTAGACCCGACTT
TGGGACCTCCGGGAGAACAATCAAATTACAGGCCAATTTCTTCGAAATGGACATCCCCAAAATTGACATC
TATCATTATGAATTGGATATCAAGCCAGAGAAGTGCCCGAGGAGAGTTAACAGGGAAATCGTGGAACACA
TGGTCCAGCACTTTAAAACACAGATCTTTGGGGATCGGAAGCCCGTGTTTGACGGCAGGAAGAATCTATA
CACAGCCATGCCCCTTCCGATTGGGAGGGACAAGGTGGAGCTGGAGGTCACGCTGCCAGGAGAAGGCAAG
GATCGCATCTTCAAGGTGTCCATCAAGTGGGTGTCCTGCGTGAGCTTGCAGGCGTTACACGATGCACTTT
CAGGGCGGCTGCCCAGCGTCCCTTTTGAGACGATCCAGGCCCTGGACGTGGTCATGAGGCACTTGCCATC
CATGAGGTACACCCCCGTGGGCCGCTCCTTCTTCACCGCGTCCGAAGGCTGCTCTAACCCTCTTGGCGGG
GGCCGAGAAGTGTGGTTTGGCTTCCATCAGTCCGTCCGGCCTTCTCTCTGGAAAATGATGCTGAATATTG
ATGTGTCAGCAACAGCGTTTTACAAGGCACAGCCAGTAATCGAGTTTGTTTGTGAAGTTTTGGATTTTAA
AAGTATTGAAGAACAACAAAAACCTCTGACAGATTCCCAAAGGGTAAAGTTTACCAAAGAAATTAAAGGT
CTAAAGGTGGAGATAACGCACTGTGGGCA
