>Addgene plasmid #10822 | pIRESneo-FLAG/HA Ago2 corrected | addgene partial sequence | sequence record 97849 | hAgo2-F 5'-ATGGACATCCCCAAAATTGA-3'
TGAATTGGATATCAAGCCAGAGAAGTGCCCGAGGAGAGTTAACAGGGAAATCGTGGAACACATGGTCCAG
CACTTTAAAACACAGATCTTTGGGGATCGGAAGCCCGTGTTTGACGGCAGGAAGAATCTATACACAGCCA
TGCCCCTTCCGATTGGGAGGGACAAGGTGGAGCTGGAGGTCACGCTGCCAGGAGAAGGCAAGGATCGCAT
CTTCAAGGTGTCCATCAAGTGGGTGTCCTGCGTGAGCTTGCAGGCGTTACACGATGCACTTTCAGGGCGG
CTGCCCAGCGTCCCTTTTGAGACGATCCAGGCCCTGGACGTGGTCATGAGGCACTTGCCATCCATGAGGT
ACACCCCCGTGGGCCGCTCCTTCTTCACCGCGTCCGAAGGCTGCTCTAACCCTCTTGGCGGGGGCCGAGA
AGTGTGGTTTGGCTTCCATCAGTCCGTCCGGCCTTCTCTCTGGAAAATGATGCTGAATATTGATGTGTCA
GCAACAGCGTTTTACAAGGCACAGCCAGTAATCGAGTTTGTTTGTGAAGTTTTGGATTTTAAAAGTATTG
AAGAACAACAAAAACCTCTGACAGATTCCCAAAGGGTAAAGTTTACCAAAGAAATTAAAGGTCTAAAGGT
GGAGATAACGCACTGTGGGCAGATGAAGAGGAAGTACCGTGTCTGCAATGTGACCCGGCGGCCCGCCAGT
CACCAAACATTCCCGCTGCAGCAGGAGAGCGGGCAGACGGTGGAGTGCACGGTGGCCCAGTATTTCAAGG
ACAGGCACAAGTTGGTTCTGCGCTACCC
