>Addgene plasmid #10822 | pIRESneo-FLAG/HA Ago2 corrected | addgene partial sequence | sequence record 97850 | synth-int-R 5'-ggagtactcaccccaacagc-3'
CGAATTAATTCCAGCACACTGGCGGCCGTTACTAGTGGATCCACTGAATTCCGTCAAGCAAAGTACATGG
TGCGCAGAGTGTCTTGGTGAACCTGGACCGCCTTGGCCAGTGCTTGGTGGTCTCGCCCGTTACTCTGCCC
AGAGGTATGGCTTCCTTCAGCACTGTCATGTTCCTTATCCACCAGGTGGTACCTGGCCCGGAAGGCCACC
AGGTGAGCGTAGTATGCTGGCGCTGGGATGGACACGGAGCGTGTGCAGCGCACGTAGGTGTGACACAGCT
GGTAGGTTAGGATCTGCAGCTCATCAGAGGAGAAACGATTGTCGTCCCAGAGGACGTGATAGTGCGAAGG
CCTGCTTGTCCCCTGGATGCCAGCGTGACTACACAGGTAGAAGTCGAACTCGGTGGGGTGGGTGATTTTC
GTGTCCACAGTCGTGCCTGCTGGAATGTTTCCACTTTTCCCAACCCGCTCGTTCTTGTCAGTGCAGAAGA
GCCGGGTGTGGTGCCTCTTCTGCACCACGATGAAGGTGATCCCGGGCTGGTAGTCTTTTTCTAGCTTGAT
ACAGGCCTCACGGATGGCCAGCAACTCGTGGTGGAGAACCTGCTGGAACTGGCCTTCAGAGACACCGTCG
CGGTAGAAGATGATGCGGGTGGGCTTGAAGCGCGTGGACTTGTAGAACTGGATGAGGAGCTCGCGGACCA
TGGCGGCCAGGTCTTGTATGATCTCCTGCCGGTGCTGCTGCACGCGCACGGTGGCGCAGTAGCGATTGGG
